>Addgene plasmid #20624 | pWZL Neo Myr Flag RPS6KB1 | addgene partial sequence | sequence record 26451 | 20624 with pWZL-Fwd
CTCCTTCTCTAGGCGCCGGCCGGATCCAGAATTCGCCACCATGGGGTCTTCAAAATCTAAACCAAAGGAC
CCCAGCCAGCGCCGGCGCAGGATCCGAGGTTACCTTGACTACAAAGACGATGACGACAAGCAATTGACAA
GTTTGTACAAAAAAGTTGGCATGAGGCGACGAAGGAGGCGGGACGGCTTTTACCCAGCCCCGGACTTCCG
AGACAGGGAAGCTGAGGACATGGCAGGAGTGTTTGACATAGACCTGGACCAGCCAGAGGACGCGGGCTCT
GAGGATGAGCTGGAGGAGGGGGGTCAGTTAAATGAAAGCATGGACCATGGGGGAGTTGGACCATATGAAC
TTGGCATGGAACATTGTGAGAAATTTGAAATCTCAGAAACTAGTGTGAACAGAGGGCCAGAAAAAATCAG
ACCAGAATGTTTTGAGCTACTTCGGGTACTTGGTAAAGGGGGCTATGGAAAGGTTTTTCAAGTACGAAAA
GTAACAGGAGCAAATACTGGGAAAATATTTGCCATGAAGGTGCTTAAAAAGGCAATGATAGTAAGAAATG
CTAAAGATACAGCTCATACAAAAGCAGAACGGAATATTCTGGAGGAAGTAAAGCATCCCTTCATCGTGGA
TTTAATTTATGCCTTTCAGACTGGTG
