[The description below was written by a language model from this plasmid's Addgene catalogue record.]
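Description:
pWZL Neo Myr Flag RPS6KB1 is a retroviral mammalian expression plasmid built on the Gateway-compatible pWZL-Neo-Myr-Flag-DEST backbone. It is propagated in bacteria under ampicillin selection, using a recombination-deficient strain to guard against rearrangement, which is a common concern with the repeated sequences in retroviral vectors. In mammalian cells the vector confers neomycin resistance, so transduced or transfected populations can be selected with G418. No feature table accompanies the record. The promoter driving the insert, the arrangement of the neomycin cassette, the bacterial origin and the copy number are therefore not stated.

The insert is the human RPS6KB1 open reading frame, which encodes the 70 kDa ribosomal protein S6 kinase (p70 S6K, S6K1). It was first cloned into a Gateway entry vector and then moved into the destination backbone by an LR recombination reaction. This places the ORF downstream of backbone-encoded N-terminal myristoylation and Flag sequences. A myristoylation signal directs lipid modification and membrane association of the fusion protein, a strategy commonly used to promote kinase activation. The Flag epitope allows detection or immunoprecipitation with standard antibodies.

The construct belongs to a library of myristoylated, Flag-tagged kinase clones made for a functional genomic study aimed at identifying breast cancer oncogenes. It is suited to stable retroviral delivery and expression of membrane-targeted S6K1 in mammalian cells, for example in gain-of-function screens or signalling studies. The depositor notes that the identity of the gene has been verified, but the clone has not been fully sequenced for minor mutations.
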