Addgene plasmid #20624: pWZL Neo Myr Flag RPS6KB1
Depositing lab: William Hahn & Jean Zhao. Depositing organization: Dana-Farber Cancer Institute. Publication: Integrative Genomic Approaches Identify IKBKE as a Breast Cancer Oncogene (Kinase Library Clones). Boehm JS, Zhao JJ, Yao J, Kim SY, Firestein R, Dunn IF, Sjostrom SK, Garraway LA, Weremowicz S, Richardson AL, Greulich H, Stewart CJ, Mulvey LA, Shen RR, Ambrogio L, Hirozane-Kishikawa T, Hill DE, Vidal M, Meyerson M, Grenier JK, Hinkle G, Root DE, Roberts TM, Lander ES, Polyak K, Hahn WC. Cell. 2007 Jun 15. 129(6):1065-1079. 10.1016/j.cell.2007.03.052 PubMed 17574021.
Backbone
  Vector backbone: pWZL-Neo-Myr-Flag-DEST
  Backbone manufacturer: William Hahn Lab (available at Addgene, #15300)
  Vector type: Mammalian Expression, Retroviral
  Selectable markers: Neomycin (select with G418)
Growth in bacteria
  Bacterial resistance: Ampicillin, 100 μg/mL
  Growth temperature: 37°C
  Growth strain: Stbl3
  Growth instructions: Stbl3 cells to prevent recombination.
  Copy number: Unknown
Gene/Insert
  Gene/Insert name: RPS6KB1 (alt name: ribosomal protein S6 kinase, 70 kDa, polypeptide 1)
  Species: H. sapiens (human)
  GenBank ID: NM_003161
  Entrez Gene: RPS6KB1 (a.k.a. PS6K, S6K, S6K-beta-1, S6K1, STK14A, p70 S6KA, p70(S6K)-alpha, p70-S6K, p70-alpha)
  Tag / fusion protein: Myr (N terminal on backbone); Flag (N terminal on backbone)
  Cloning method: Gateway Cloning
  Sequencing primers: 5′ pWZL-Fwd (GAA CCT CCT CGT TCG ACC); 3′ pWZL-Rev (TTC CGG GCC CTC ACA TTG)
Resource information
  A portion of this plasmid was derived from a plasmid made by: 2-G4
Terms and licenses: Academic/Nonprofit Terms; Industry Terms: Not Available to Industry
Depositor comments: ORFs were cloned into Gateway compatible pEntry vectors. An LR recombination reaction was performed to move the ORF to pWZL-Neo-Myr-Flag DEST such that the ORF would have 5' myristoylation and flag tags. This plasmid is part of a kinase library, and the gene has been verified, but has not been fully sequenced for minor mutations. Please see the following link for plasmids from this article that are not part of the kinase library http://www.addgene.org/pubmed/17574021
How to cite: pWZL Neo Myr Flag RPS6KB1 was a gift from William Hahn & Jean Zhao (Addgene plasmid # 20624 ; http://n2t.net/addgene:20624 ; RRID:Addgene_20624)
